>Addgene plasmid #81571 | pDONR223_FBXW7_p.R465H | addgene full sequence | sequence record 166936 | Addgene NGS Result
GGCAGTTCCCTACTCTCGCGTTAACGCTAGCATGGATGTTTTCCCAGTCACGACGTTGTAAAACGACGGC
CAGTCTTAAGCTCGGGCCCCAAATAATGATTTTATTTTGACTGATAGTGACCTGTTCGTTGCAACAAATT
GATGAGCAATGCTTTTTTATAATGCCAACTTTGTACAAAAAAGTTGGCACCATGAATCAGGAACTGCTCT
CTGTGGGCAGCAAAAGACGACGAACTGGAGGCTCTCTGAGAGGTAACCCTTCCTCAAGCCAGGTAGATGA
AGAACAGATGAATCGTGTGGTAGAGGAGGAACAGCAACAGCAACTCAGACAACAAGAGGAGGAGCACACT
GCAAGGAATGGTGAAGTTGTTGGAGTAGAACCTAGACCTGGAGGCCAAAATGATTCCCAGCAAGGACAGT
TGGAAGAAAACAATAATAGATTTATTTCGGTAGATGAGGACTCCTCAGGAAACCAAGAAGAACAAGAGGA
AGATGAAGAACATGCTGGTGAACAAGATGAGGAGGATGAGGAGGAGGAGGAGATGGACCAGGAGAGTGAC
GATTTTGATCAGTCTGATGATAGTAGCAGAGAAGATGAACATACACATACTAACAGTGTCACGAACTCCA
GTAGTATTGTGGACCTGCCCGTTCACCAACTCTCCTCCCCATTCTATACAAAAACAACAAAAATGAAAAG
AAAGTTGGACCATGGTTCTGAGGTCCGCTCTTTTTCTTTGGGAAAGAAACCATGCAAAGTCTCAGAATAT
ACAAGTACCACTGGGCTTGTACCATGTTCAGCAACACCAACAACTTTTGGGGACCTCAGAGCAGCCAATG
GCCAAGGGCAACAACGACGCCGAATTACATCTGTCCAGCCACCTACAGGCCTCCAGGAATGGCTAAAAAT
GTTTCAGAGCTGGAGTGGACCAGAGAAATTGCTTGCTTTAGATGAACTCATTGATAGTTGTGAACCAACA
CAAGTAAAACATATGATGCAAGTGATAGAACCCCAGTTTCAACGAGACTTCATTTCATTGCTCCCTAAAG
AGTTGGCACTCTATGTGCTTTCATTCCTGGAACCCAAAGACCTGCTACAAGCAGCTCAGACATGTCGCTA
CTGGAGAATTTTGGCTGAAGACAACCTTCTCTGGAGAGAGAAATGCAAAGAAGAGGGGATTGATGAACCA
TTGCACATCAAGAGAAGAAAAGTAATAAAACCAGGTTTCATACACAGTCCATGGAAAAGTGCATACATCA
GACAGCACAGAATTGATACTAACTGGAGGCGAGGAGAACTCAAATCTCCTAAGGTGCTGAAAGGACATGA
TGATCATGTGATCACATGCTTACAGTTTTGTGGTAACCGAATAGTTAGTGGTTCTGATGACAACACTTTA
AAAGTTTGGTCAGCAGTCACAGGCAAATGTCTGAGAACATTAGTGGGACATACAGGTGGAGTATGGTCAT
CACAAATGAGAGACAACATCATCATTAGTGGATCTACAGATCGGACACTCAAAGTGTGGAATGCAGAGAC
TGGAGAATGTATACACACCTTATATGGGCATACTTCCACTGTGCATTGTATGCATCTTCATGAAAAAAGA
GTTGTTAGCGGTTCTCGAGATGCCACTCTTAGGGTTTGGGATATTGAGACAGGCCAGTGTTTACATGTTT
TGATGGGTCATGTTGCAGCAGTCCGCTGTGTTCAATATGATGGCAGGAGGGTTGTTAGTGGAGCATATGA
TTTTATGGTAAAGGTGTGGGATCCAGAGACTGAAACCTGTCTACACACGTTGCAGGGGCATACTAATAGA
GTCTATTCATTACAGTTTGATGGTATCCATGTGGTGAGTGGATCTCTTGATACATCAATCCGTGTTTGGG
ATGTGGAGACAGGGAATTGCATTCACACGTTAACAGGGCACCAGTCGTTAACAAGTGGAATGGAACTCAA
AGACAATATTCTTGTCTCTGGGAATGCAGATTCTACAGTTAAAATCTGGGATATCAAAACAGGACAGTGT
TTACAAACATTGCAAGGTCCCAACAAGCATCAGAGTGCTGTGACCTGTTTACAGTTCAACAAGAACTTTG
TAATTACCAGCTCAGATGATGGAACTGTAAAACTATGGGACTTGAAAACGGGTGAATTTATTCGAAACCT
AGTCACATTGGAGAGTGGGGGGAGTGGGGGAGTTGTGTGGCGGATCAGAGCCTCAAACACAAAGCTGGTG
TGTGCAGTTGGGAGTCGGAATGGGACTGAAGAAACCAAGCTGCTGGTGCTGGACTTTGATGTGGACATGA
AGTGATTGCCAACTTTCTTGTACAAAGTTGGCATTATAAGAAAGCATTGCTTATCAATTTGTTGCAACGA
ACAGGTCACTATCAGTCAAAATAAAATCATTATTTGCCATCCAGCTGATATCCCCTATAGTGAGTCGTAT
TACATGGTCATAGCTGTTTCCTGGCAGCTCTGGCCCGTGTCTCAAAATCTCTGATGTTACATTGCACAAG
ATAAAAATATATCATCATGCCTCCTCTAGACCAGCCAGGACAGAAATGCCTCGACTTCGCTGCTACCCAA
GGTTGCCGGGTGACGCACACCGTGGAAACGGATGAAGGCACGAACCCAGTGGACATAAGCCTGTTCGGTT
CGTAAGCTGTAATGCAAGTAGCGTATGCGCTCACGCAACTGGTCCAGAACCTTGACCGAACGCAGCGGTG
GTAACGGCGCAGTGGCGGTTTTCATGGCTTGTTATGACTGTTTTTTTGGGGTACAGTCTATGCCTCGGGC
ATCCAAGCAGCAAGCGCGTTACGCCGTGGGTCGATGTTTGATGTTATGGAGCAGCAACGATGTTACGCAG
CAGGGCAGTCGCCCTAAAACAAAGTTAAACATTATGAGGGAAGCGGTGATCGCCGAAGTATCGACTCAAC
TATCAGAGGTAGTTGGCGTCATCGAGCGCCATCTCGAACCGACGTTGCTGGCCGTACATTTGTACGGCTC
CGCAGTGGATGGCGGCCTGAAGCCACACAGTGATATTGATTTGCTGGTTACGGTGACCGTAAGGCTTGAT
GAAACAACGCGGCGAGCTTTGATCAACGACCTTTTGGAAACTTCGGCTTCCCCTGGAGAGAGCGAGATTC
TCCGCGCTGTAGAAGTCACCATTGTTGTGCACGACGACATCATTCCGTGGCGTTATCCAGCTAAGCGCGA
ACTGCAATTTGGAGAATGGCAGCGCAATGACATTCTTGCAGGTATCTTCGAGCCAGCCACGATCGACATT
GATCTGGCTATCTTGCTGACAAAAGCAAGAGAACATAGCGTTGCCTTGGTAGGTCCAGCGGCGGAGGAAC
TCTTTGATCCGGTTCCTGAACAGGATCTATTTGAGGCGCTAAATGAAACCTTAACGCTATGGAACTCGCC
GCCCGACTGGGCTGGCGATGAGCGAAATGTAGTGCTTACGTTGTCCCGCATTTGGTACAGCGCAGTAACC
GGCAAAATCGCGCCGAAGGATGTCGCTGCCGACTGGGCAATGGAGCGCCTGCCGGCCCAGTATCAGCCCG
TCATACTTGAAGCTAGACAGGCTTATCTTGGACAAGAAGAAGATCGCTTGGCCTCGCGCGCAGATCAGTT
GGAAGAATTTGTCCACTACGTGAAAGGCGAGATCACCAAGGTAGTCGGCAAATAACCCTCGAGCCACCCA
TGACCAAAATCCCTTAACGTGAGTTACGCGTCGTTCCACTGAGCGTCAGACCCCGTAGAAAAGATCAAAG
GATCTTCTTGAGATCCTTTTTTTCTGCGCGTAATCTGCTGCTTGCAAACAAAAAAACCACCGCTACCAGC
GGTGGTTTGTTTGCCGGATCAAGAGCTACCAACTCTTTTTCCGAAGGTAACTGGCTTCAGCAGAGCGCAG
ATACCAAATACTGTTCTTCTAGTGTAGCCGTAGTTAGGCCACCACTTCAAGAACTCTGTAGCACCGCCTA
CATACCTCGCTCTGCTAATCCTGTTACCAGTGGCTGCTGCCAGTGGCGATAAGTCGTGTCTTACCGGGTT
GGACTCAAGACGATAGTTACCGGATAAGGCGCAGCGGTCGGGCTGAACGGGGGGTTCGTGCACACAGCCC
AGCTTGGAGCGAACGACCTACACCGAACTGAGATACCTACAGCGTGAGCTATGAGAAAGCGCCACGCTTC
CCGAAGGGAGAAAGGCGGACAGGTATCCGGTAAGCGGCAGGGTCGGAACAGGAGAGCGCACGAGGGAGCT
TCCAGGGGGAAACGCCTGGTATCTTTATAGTCCTGTCGGGTTTCGCCACCTCTGACTTGAGCGTCGATTT
TTGTGATGCTCGTCAGGGGGGCGGAGCCTATGGAAAAACGCCAGCAACGCGGCCTTTTTACGGTTCCTGG
CCTTTTGCTGGCCTTTTGCTCACATGTTCTTTCCTGCGTTATCCCCTGATTCTGTGGATAACCGTATTAC
CGCCTTTGAGTGAGCTGATACCGCTCGCCGCAGCCGAACGACCGAGCGCAGCGAGTCAGTGAGCGAGGAA
GCGGAAGAGCGCCCAATACGCAAACCGCCTCTCCCCGCGCGTTGGCCGATTCATTAATGCAGCTGGCACG
ACAGGTTTCCCGACTGGAAAGCGGGCAGTGAGCGCAACGCAATTAATACGCGTACCGCTAGCCAGGAAGA
GTTTGTAGAAACGCAAAAAGGCCATCCGTCAGGATGGCCTTCTGCTTAGTTTGATGCCTGGCAGTTTATG
GCGGGCGTCCTGCCCGCCACCCTCCGGGCCGTTGCTTCACAACGTTCAAATCCGCTCCCGGCGGATTTGT
CCTACTCAGGAGAGCGTTCACCGACAAACAACAGATAAAACGAAAGGCCCAGTCTTCCGACTGAGCCTTT
CGTTTTATTTGATGCCT
Features (pLannotate 1.2.2; 12 found; start..end, strand, type, name):
     38..74      -  CDS            lacZα (fragment): LacZα fragment of β-galactosidase; lacZ fragment
     91..186     +  protein_bind   attL3: mutant version of attL; recombination site for the Gateway® LR reaction LR Clonase™
    192..2312    +  CDS            FBXW7: FBXW7_HUMAN - Also known as FBW7 From Homo sapiens (Human).
   2320..2415    -  protein_bind   attL3: mutant version of attL; recombination site for the Gateway® LR reaction LR Clonase™
   2434..2452    -  promoter       T7 promoter: promoter for bacteriophage T7 RNA polymerase
   2642..2665    +  promoter       Pc promoter (fragment): intI1 (promoter lies within the coding sequence); class 1 integron promoter
   2841..2897    +  CDS            GmR (fragment): gentamycin acetyltransferase; aacC1; confers resistance to gentamycin
   2904..3695    +  CDS            SmR: aminoglycoside adenylyltransferase (Murphy, 1985); aadA; confers resistance to spectinomycin and streptomycin
   3788..4376    +  rep_origin     ori: high-copy-number ColE1/pMB1/pBR322/pUC origin of replication
   4559..4651    +  CDS            lacI (fragment): lac repressor; lacI; The lac repressor binds to the lac operator to inhibit transcription in E. coli. This inhibition can be relieved by adding lactose or isopropyl-β-D-thiogalactopyranoside (IPTG).
   4706..4733    -  terminator     rrnB T2 terminator: transcription terminator T2 from the E. coli rrnB gene
   4865..4908    +  terminator     rrnB T1 terminator: Escherichia coli rrnB; transcription terminator T1 from the E. coli rrnB gene
