[The description below was written by a language model from this plasmid's Addgene catalogue record and pLannotate feature annotations shown in this document.]
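Description:
pDONR223_FBXW7_p.R465H is a Gateway entry clone built in the Invitrogen pDONR223 backbone and belongs to the Target Accelerator Plasmid Collection. It is a bacterial propagation plasmid rather than an expression vector. It replicates in E. coli from a high-copy ColE1/pUC-type origin and is selected with spectinomycin through the aadA (SmR) aminoglycoside adenylyltransferase gene. That gene lies downstream of a class 1 integron Pc promoter fragment and a short gentamicin acetyltransferase remnant. The annotation also picks up small lacZα and lacI fragments and the rrnB T1 and T2 terminators, which in this type of backbone insulate the cloning site from read-through transcription.

The payload is the human FBXW7 open reading frame, referenced to NM_033632.3 and annotated as a roughly 2.1 kb coding sequence within the 4,917 nt sequenced plasmid. It carries the R465H missense substitution. FBXW7 encodes an F-box/WD40 substrate-recognition subunit of an SCF ubiquitin ligase, and the associated study concerned functional testing of rare cancer variants. The ORF is in the "closed" configuration, meaning a stop codon directly follows the insert, so it is not suited to C-terminal fusions in destination vectors. The coding sequence is flanked on both sides by attL recombination sites. The automated annotation labels both as attL3, which probably reflects imprecise matching of attL variants. The record lists no promoter driving the insert, and the only one near it is a T7 promoter outside the downstream attL site, oriented toward the insert on the opposite strand.

The plasmid is typically used as a donor in LR Clonase reactions that move the mutant ORF into expression destination vectors of the user's choice.
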