Addgene plasmid #81571: pDONR223_FBXW7_p.R465H
Purpose: Gateway Donor vector containing FBXW7 , part of the Target Accelerator Plasmid Collection.
Depositing lab: Jesse Boehm & William Hahn & David Root. Publication: Systematic Functional Interrogation of Rare Cancer Variants Identifies Oncogenic Alleles. Kim E, Ilic N, Shrestha Y, Zou L, Kamburov A, Zhu C, Yang X, Lubonja R, Tran N, Nguyen C, Lawrence MS, Piccioni F, Bagul M, Doench JG, Chouinard CR, Wu X, Hogstrom L, Natoli T, Tamayo P, Horn H, Corsello SM, Lage K, Root DE, Subramanian A, Golub TR, Getz G, Boehm JS, Hahn WC. Cancer Discov. 2016 Jul;6(7):714-26. doi: 10.1158/2159-8290.CD-16-0160. Epub 2016 May 4. PubMed 27147599.
Backbone
  Vector backbone: pDONR223
  Backbone manufacturer: Invitrogen
  Backbone size w/o insert (bp): 2790
  Vector type: Gateway Entry vector
Growth in bacteria
  Bacterial resistance: Spectinomycin, 50 μg/mL
  Growth temperature: 37°C
  Growth strain: DH5alpha
  Copy number: High Copy
Gene/Insert
  Gene/Insert name: FBXW7
  Species: H. sapiens (human)
  Mutation: R465H
  GenBank ID: NM_033632.3
  Entrez Gene: FBXW7 (a.k.a. AGO, CDC4, DEDHIL, FBW6, FBW7, FBX30, FBXO30, FBXW6, SEL-10, SEL10, hAgo, hCdc4)
  Promoter: None
  Cloning method: Gateway Cloning
  Sequencing primers: 5′ M13pUC-fwd; 3′ M13-Rev
Terms and licenses: Academic/Nonprofit Terms; Industry Terms: Not Available to Industry
Depositor comments: Closed state: stop codon immediately follows insert
How to cite: pDONR223_FBXW7_p.R465H was a gift from Jesse Boehm & William Hahn & David Root (Addgene plasmid # 81571 ; http://n2t.net/addgene:81571 ; RRID:Addgene_81571)
