>Addgene plasmid #81571 | pDONR223_FBXW7_p.R465H | depositor partial sequence | sequence record 154890 | Insert sequence
ATGAATCAGGAACTGCTCTCTGTGGGCAGCAAAAGACGACGAACTGGAGGCTCTCTGAGAGGTAACCCTT
CCTCAAGCCAGGTAGATGAAGAACAGATGAATCGTGTGGTAGAGGAGGAACAGCAACAGCAACTCAGACA
ACAAGAGGAGGAGCACACTGCAAGGAATGGTGAAGTTGTTGGAGTAGAACCTAGACCTGGAGGCCAAAAT
GATTCCCAGCAAGGACAGTTGGAAGAAAACAATAATAGATTTATTTCGGTAGATGAGGACTCCTCAGGAA
ACCAAGAAGAACAAGAGGAAGATGAAGAACATGCTGGTGAACAAGATGAGGAGGATGAGGAGGAGGAGGA
GATGGACCAGGAGAGTGACGATTTTGATCAGTCTGATGATAGTAGCAGAGAAGATGAACATACACATACT
AACAGTGTCACGAACTCCAGTAGTATTGTGGACCTGCCCGTTCACCAACTCTCCTCCCCATTCTATACAA
AAACAACAAAAATGAAAAGAAAGTTGGACCATGGTTCTGAGGTCCGCTCTTTTTCTTTGGGAAAGAAACC
ATGCAAAGTCTCAGAATATACAAGTACCACTGGGCTTGTACCATGTTCAGCAACACCAACAACTTTTGGG
GACCTCAGAGCAGCCAATGGCCAAGGGCAACAACGACGCCGAATTACATCTGTCCAGCCACCTACAGGCC
TCCAGGAATGGCTAAAAATGTTTCAGAGCTGGAGTGGACCAGAGAAATTGCTTGCTTTAGATGAACTCAT
TGATAGTTGTGAACCAACACAAGTAAAACATATGATGCAAGTGATAGAACCCCAGTTTCAACGAGACTTC
ATTTCATTGCTCCCTAAAGAGTTGGCACTCTATGTGCTTTCATTCCTGGAACCCAAAGACCTGCTACAAG
CAGCTCAGACATGTCGCTACTGGAGAATTTTGGCTGAAGACAACCTTCTCTGGAGAGAGAAATGCAAAGA
AGAGGGGATTGATGAACCATTGCACATCAAGAGAAGAAAAGTAATAAAACCAGGTTTCATACACAGTCCA
TGGAAAAGTGCATACATCAGACAGCACAGAATTGATACTAACTGGAGGCGAGGAGAACTCAAATCTCCTA
AGGTGCTGAAAGGACATGATGATCATGTGATCACATGCTTACAGTTTTGTGGTAACCGAATAGTTAGTGG
TTCTGATGACAACACTTTAAAAGTTTGGTCAGCAGTCACAGGCAAATGTCTGAGAACATTAGTGGGACAT
ACAGGTGGAGTATGGTCATCACAAATGAGAGACAACATCATCATTAGTGGATCTACAGATCGGACACTCA
AAGTGTGGAATGCAGAGACTGGAGAATGTATACACACCTTATATGGGCATACTTCCACTGTGCATTGTAT
GCATCTTCATGAAAAAAGAGTTGTTAGCGGTTCTCGAGATGCCACTCTTAGGGTTTGGGATATTGAGACA
GGCCAGTGTTTACATGTTTTGATGGGTCATGTTGCAGCAGTCCGCTGTGTTCAATATGATGGCAGGAGGG
TTGTTAGTGGAGCATATGATTTTATGGTAAAGGTGTGGGATCCAGAGACTGAAACCTGTCTACACACGTT
GCAGGGGCATACTAATAGAGTCTATTCATTACAGTTTGATGGTATCCATGTGGTGAGTGGATCTCTTGAT
ACATCAATCCGTGTTTGGGATGTGGAGACAGGGAATTGCATTCACACGTTAACAGGGCACCAGTCGTTAA
CAAGTGGAATGGAACTCAAAGACAATATTCTTGTCTCTGGGAATGCAGATTCTACAGTTAAAATCTGGGA
TATCAAAACAGGACAGTGTTTACAAACATTGCAAGGTCCCAACAAGCATCAGAGTGCTGTGACCTGTTTA
CAGTTCAACAAGAACTTTGTAATTACCAGCTCAGATGATGGAACTGTAAAACTATGGGACTTGAAAACGG
GTGAATTTATTCGAAACCTAGTCACATTGGAGAGTGGGGGGAGTGGGGGAGTTGTGTGGCGGATCAGAGC
CTCAAACACAAAGCTGGTGTGTGCAGTTGGGAGTCGGAATGGGACTGAAGAAACCAAGCTGCTGGTGCTG
GACTTTGATGTGGACATGAAG
